Addgene plasmid #198789: pWP095
Purpose: Co-expression plasmid for the CEP neurons
Depositing lab: Paul Sternberg. Depositing organization: California Institute of Technology. Publication: A cGAL-UAS bipartite expression toolkit for Caenorhabditis elegans sensory neurons. Nava S, Palma W, Wan X, Oh JY, Gharib S, Wang H, Revanna JS, Tan M, Zhang M, Liu J, Chen CH, Lee JS, Perry B, Sternberg PW. Proc Natl Acad Sci U S A. 2023 Dec 19;120(51):e2221680120. doi: 10.1073/pnas.2221680120. Epub 2023 Dec 14. PubMed 38096407.
Backbone
  Vector backbone: pAH35
  Backbone size w/o insert (bp): 3704
  Vector type: Worm Expression
Growth in bacteria
  Bacterial resistance: Ampicillin, 100 μg/mL
  Growth temperature: 37°C
  Growth strain: DH5alpha
  Copy number: High Copy
Gene/Insert
  Gene/Insert name: PF35D11.1-NLS-cGAL(DBD)-gp41-1-N-intein
  Species: C. elegans (nematode)
  Insert size (bp): 999
  Cloning method: Restriction Enzyme; 5′ cloning site Unknown (unknown if destroyed); 3′ cloning site Unknown (unknown if destroyed)
Terms and licenses: Academic/Nonprofit Terms; Industry Terms: Not Available to Industry
How to cite: pWP095 was a gift from Paul Sternberg (Addgene plasmid # 198789 ; http://n2t.net/addgene:198789 ; RRID:Addgene_198789)
