[The description below was written by a language model from this plasmid's Addgene catalogue record and pLannotate feature annotations shown in this document.]
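Description:
pWP095 is a C. elegans expression plasmid built on the pAH35 backbone. It is a high-copy construct of about 4.7 kb that is propagated in E. coli through a ColE1/pUC-type origin and selected with ampicillin via the bla (AmpR) cassette. The remaining bacterial features in the annotation (a lacI fragment, CAP binding site, lac promoter and operator, and a fragment of the pUC18/19 multiple cloning site) are standard pUC-derived remnants and are not part of the worm payload.

The insert is recorded as PF35D11.1-NLS-cGAL(DBD)-gp41-1-N-intein. In this design, regulatory sequence from the C. elegans gene F35D11.1 drives a nuclear-localised Gal4-type DNA-binding domain fused to the N-terminal half of the gp41-1 split intein. The catalogued 999 bp insert size plus the 3,704 bp backbone accounts for the full sequence length, which suggests the listed insert is the promoter fragment placed upstream of a coding cassette already present in pAH35, although the record does not say this explicitly. The feature table detects only the GAL4 DNA-binding-domain fragment. The promoter, NLS, intein and any 3′ UTR are not annotated.

The plasmid belongs to a cGAL-UAS bipartite expression toolkit for worm sensory neurons. As a split-cGAL "co-expression" component, it is presumably paired with a second plasmid that expresses the complementary C-intein fused to an activation domain under a different promoter. Protein trans-splicing would then reconstitute a functional driver only in cells where both promoters are active, here intended to be the CEP neurons, so that UAS effector transgenes are switched on only in those cells.
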