Features (pLannotate 1.2.2; 9 found; start..end, strand, type, name):
   1043..1060    -  misc_feature   MCS (fragment): pUC18/19 multiple cloning site
   1170..1610    +  CDS            GAL4 (fragment): GAL4_YEAST - Experimental evidence at protein level: Swiss-Prot protein existence level 1. This protein is a positive regulator for the gene expression of the galactose-induced genes such as GAL1, GAL2, GAL7, GAL10, and MEL1 which code for the enzymes used to convert galactose to glucose. It recognizes a 17 base pair sequence in (5'-CGGRNNRCYNYNCNCCG-3') the upstream activating sequence (UAS-G) of these genes. From Saccharomyces cerevisiae (strain ATCC 204508 / S288c) (Baker's yeast).
   2448..2552    +  promoter       AmpR promoter: bla
   2553..3413    +  CDS            AmpR: β-lactamase; bla; confers resistance to ampicillin, carbenicillin, and related antibiotics
   3584..4172    +  rep_origin     ori: high-copy-number ColE1/pMB1/pBR322/pUC origin of replication
   4355..4447    +  CDS            lacI (fragment): lac repressor; lacI; The lac repressor binds to the lac operator to inhibit transcription in E. coli. This inhibition can be relieved by adding lactose or isopropyl-β-D-thiogalactopyranoside (IPTG).
   4460..4481    +  protein_bind   CAP binding site: CAP binding activates transcription in the presence of cAMP. E. coli catabolite activator protein
   4496..4526    +  promoter       lac promoter: promoter for the E. coli lac operon
   4534..4550    +  protein_bind   lac operator: The lac repressor binds to the lac operator to inhibit transcription in E. coli. This inhibition can be relieved by adding lactose or isopropyl-β-D-thiogalactopyranoside (IPTG). lac repressor encoded by lacI
>Addgene plasmid #198789 | pWP095 | addgene full sequence | sequence record 391663 | Addgene NGS Result
AAGCTTGCATGCGCGGCCGCACTGACTGGGCCGGCCACACAATTTACGATGTCGTTGTTCGTTTTTTTCT
AAACTTCGAAATTCCAATCATTTTAATAAATGTTTATCAAAAAACGTTTTTTTTTTAATTTTCCAGGGTT
TTGAGTTCCATCAACCAACTAATGTCGATAGAAGCAAATTTTGCATAGTTTCATAAAATTCTGGAGGTAC
TGTAGAAGTGTAGGATTACTGTAGTTTTCGAAAAAAAAGGTTTTGTCGTTGGAAAGATATGGATCTGAGG
TTAGTGAGGAGATATGGGCGGGTTACGGTGATTGTATCGTAGGATTACTGTAGTTTTTGGAAAAAAGAGC
ATGGTCGGGGTAGATTAGTGGTAATGTAGAGGTACTGTAGGATTACTGTAATTATTGAAAAAAGTAAACT
TTTGACTTTTGAAGGGATATTAAGTTGTCGTTGATGATGTTGACGCAGTACTGCACTAGTACTGTAGGCG
TATTTAGGAGTTCTGTAAGATTACTGTAATTAAAAAAGTTAACTTTTGTAGTAGTACTGTAAAAGGGACT
GTAGTACGAGAATTGACTTAAACAGTGTGATATTTTTATTTTTTCGATAAACTTAACCAAAAATGTAGAC
CATCAGTCAGTATCACTTGTTCTTAGCATGGTTCAAAAAATAATTAGGACAACTCTACCAGTGCTCCTGA
TTTTCTAGGCCAGCTAAATGTCATTCCCAAAATACAAACATGAAAATCTGCATTTCTTGTCAAACTTCCC
TACTCTCCCGCTTCCTCGCGCGGTTTTTGAGTCCTTCCGGACATTTTTCGACGAAACACACATGTAGTAG
TGTCTAAACGATTATGAATTGTGTATTGTGTCGGCTCTCAGAGCCCATTTGACCCCGCCGTTTTCGCCCA
TTATTTCACATTTCGAGAAGCTGCCCCCGCTGCACAACTAGAAACATATGTGTGTAGCTCTGTTTTCTAC
GATTTCAACATTTCCGTTCGTTCTTTTTAATCTTTGAAATAAACACATACACAAAGGCGCGCCTCTAGAG
GATCCCCGGGATTGGCCAAAGGACCCAAAGGTATGTTTCGAATGATACTAACATAACATAGAACATTTTC
AGGAGGACCCTTGGCTAGGATGGGCCCTAAAAAGAAGCGTAAAGCTAGCATGAAGCTGTTGTCTTCAATG
GAACAAGCTTGCGACATATGCCGGTTAAAAAAACTCAGGTGCTCGAAGGAAAAGCCCAAGTGTGCCAAGT
GTCTGAAGAACAACTCGGAGTGCCGTTATTCTCCCAAGGCTATGAGGTCCCCACTGACCAGGGCGCATCT
GACAGAGGTAGAATCAAGGTTGGAAAAATTGGAAGATTTGTTTCTGCTCATGTTTCCTCGGGAAAACCTG
GACAGCATTTTGAACATGGACTCTTTGGACGAAGTGAAAGTAATGTTGAAACAATTATATATGCAGGACT
ATGGTGACACGGATGCTGCTATGGATAGCTTGACCCCTATGGAAAATGGCATGTCTGAAGGGCCGAGAAA
ACACATGAAGACTGCGACATCATCGCCAAAAGTGGATGAAGATGGAAGCCAAAGTCAGTTGAGTGTATCG
CCGGAATTCCCGCTGCAGTCTGGTGGCGGAGGGGCTCCTAGGTGCCTCGACCTCAAGACCCAAGTCCAAA
CCCCACAAGGAATGAAGGAGATCTCCAACATCCAAGTCGGAGACCTCGTCCTCTCCAACACCGGATACAA
CGAGGTCCTCAACGTCTTCCCAAAGTCCAAGAAGAAGTCCTACAAGATCACCCTCGAGGACGGAAAGGAG
ATCATCTGCTCCGAGGAGCACCTCTTCCCAACCCAAACCGGAGAGATGAACATCTCCGGAGGACTCAAGG
AGGGAATGTGCCTCTACGTCAAGGAGTAAGGTACCGAATTCGCTAGCCGGCCATACAAGTAATCCGGATG
ATCGACGCCAACGTCGTTGAATTTTCAAATTTTAAATACTGAATATTTGTTTTTTTTCCTATTATTTATT
TATTCTCTTTGTGTTTTTTTTCTTGCTTTCTAAAAAATTAATTCAATCCAAATCTAAACATTTTTTTTTC
TCTTTCCGTCTCCCAATTCGTATTCCGCTCCTCTCATCTGAACACAATGTGCAAGTTTATTTATCTTCTC
GCTTTCATTTCATTAGGACGTGGGGGGAATTGGTGGAAGGGGGAAACACACAAAAGGATGATGGAAATGA
AATAAGGACACACAATATGCAACAACATTCAATTCAGAAATATGGAGGAAGGTTTAAAAGAAAACATAAA
AATATATAGAGGAGGAAGGAAAACTAGTAAAAAATAAGCAAAGAAATTAGGCGAACGATGAGAATTGTCC
TCGCTTGGGCCCAAAAGGCCTTTTTTTTTTGGCGCCGACGTCAGGTGGCACTTTTCGGGGAAATGTGCGC
GGAACCCCTATTTGTTTATTTTTCTAAATACATTCAAATATGTATCCGCTCATGAGACAATAACCCTGAT
AAATGCTTCAATAATATTGAAAAAGGAAGAGTATGAGTATTCAACATTTCCGTGTCGCCCTTATTCCCTT
TTTTGCGGCATTTTGCCTTCCTGTTTTTGCTCACCCAGAAACGCTGGTGAAAGTAAAAGATGCTGAAGAT
CAGTTGGGTGCACGAGTGGGTTACATCGAACTGGATCTCAACAGCGGTAAGATCCTTGAGAGTTTTCGCC
CCGAAGAACGTTTTCCAATGATGAGCACTTTTAAAGTTCTGCTATGTGGCGCGGTATTATCCCGTATTGA
CGCCGGGCAAGAGCAACTCGGTCGCCGCATACACTATTCTCAGAATGACTTGGTTGAGTACTCACCAGTC
ACAGAAAAGCATCTTACGGATGGCATGACAGTAAGAGAATTATGCAGTGCTGCCATAACCATGAGTGATA
ACACTGCGGCCAACTTACTTCTGACAACGATCGGAGGACCGAAGGAGCTAACCGCTTTTTTGCACAACAT
GGGGGATCATGTAACTCGCCTTGATCGTTGGGAACCGGAGCTGAATGAAGCCATACCAAACGACGAGCGT
GACACCACGATGCCTGTAGCAATGGCAACAACGTTGCGCAAACTATTAACTGGCGAACTACTTACTCTAG
CTTCCCGGCAACAATTAATAGACTGGATGGAGGCGGATAAAGTTGCAGGACCACTTCTGCGCTCGGCCCT
TCCGGCTGGCTGGTTTATTGCTGATAAATCTGGAGCCGGTGAGCGTGGGTCTCGCGGTATCATTGCAGCA
CTGGGGCCAGATGGTAAGCCCTCCCGTATCGTAGTTATCTACACGACGGGGAGTCAGGCAACTATGGATG
AACGAAATAGACAGATCGCTGAGATAGGTGCCTCACTGATTAAGCATTGGTAACTGTCAGACCAAGTTTA
CTCATATATACTTTAGATTGATTTAAAACTTCATTTTTAATTTAAAAGGATCTAGGTGAAGATCCTTTTT
GATAATCTCATGACCAAAATCCCTTAACGTGAGTTTTCGTTCCACTGAGCGTCAGACCCCGTAGAAAAGA
TCAAAGGATCTTCTTGAGATCCTTTTTTTCTGCGCGTAATCTGCTGCTTGCAAACAAAAAAACCACCGCT
ACCAGCGGTGGTTTGTTTGCCGGATCAAGAGCTACCAACTCTTTTTCCGAAGGTAACTGGCTTCAGCAGA
GCGCAGATACCAAATACTGTTCTTCTAGTGTAGCCGTAGTTAGGCCACCACTTCAAGAACTCTGTAGCAC
CGCCTACATACCTCGCTCTGCTAATCCTGTTACCAGTGGCTGCTGCCAGTGGCGATAAGTCGTGTCTTAC
CGGGTTGGACTCAAGACGATAGTTACCGGATAAGGCGCAGCGGTCGGGCTGAACGGGGGGTTCGTGCACA
CAGCCCAGCTTGGAGCGAACGACCTACACCGAACTGAGATACCTACAGCGTGAGCTATGAGAAAGCGCCA
CGCTTCCCGAAGGGAGAAAGGCGGACAGGTATCCGGTAAGCGGCAGGGTCGGAACAGGAGAGCGCACGAG
GGAGCTTCCAGGGGGAAACGCCTGGTATCTTTATAGTCCTGTCGGGTTTCGCCACCTCTGACTTGAGCGT
CGATTTTTGTGATGCTCGTCAGGGGGGCGGAGCCTATGGAAAAACGCCAGCAACGCGGCCTTTTTACGGT
TCCTGGCCTTTTGCTGGCCTTTTGCTCACATGTTCTTTCCTGCGTTATCCCCTGATTCTGTGGATAACCG
TATTACCGCCTTTGAGTGAGCTGATACCGCTCGCCGCAGCCGAACGACCGAGCGCAGCGAGTCAGTGAGC
GAGGAAGCGGAAGAGCGCCCAATACGCAAACCGCCTCTCCCCGCGCGTTGGCCGATTCATTAATGCAGCT
GGCACGACAGGTTTCCCGACTGGAAAGCGGGCAGTGAGCGCAACGCAATTAATGTGAGTTAGCTCACTCA
TTAGGCACCCCAGGCTTTACACTTTATGCTTCCGGCTCGTATGTTGTGTGGAATTGTGAGCGGATAACAA
TTTCACACAGGAAACAGCTATGACCATGATTACGCCAAGCTGTAAGTTTAAACATGATCTTACTAACTAA
CTATTCTCATTTAAATTTTCAGAGCTTAAAAATGGCTGAAATCACTCACAACGATGGATACGCTAACAAC
TTGGAAATGAAAT
