>Addgene plasmid #198789 | pWP095 | depositor partial sequence | sequence record 385043 | F35D11.1 promoter
ACACAATTTACGATGTCGTTGTTCGTTTTTTTCTAAACTTCGAAATTCCAATCATTTTAATAAATGTTTA
TCAAAAAACGTTTTTTTTTTAATTTTCCAGGGTTTTGAGTTCCATCAACCAACTAATGTCGATAGAAGCA
AATTTTGCATAGTTTCATAAAATTCTGGAGGTACTGTAGAAGTGTAGGATTACTGTAGTTTTCGAAAAAA
AAGGTTTTGTCGTTGGAAAGATATGGATCTGAGGTTAGTGAGGAGATATGGGCGGGTTACGGTGATTGTA
TCGTAGGATTACTGTAGTTTTTGGAAAAAAGAGCATGGTCGGGGTAGATTAGTGGTAATGTAGAGGTACT
GTAGGATTACTGTAATTATTGAAAAAAGTAAACTTTTGACTTTTGAAGGGATATTAAGTTGTCGTTGATG
ATGTTGACGCAGTACTGCACTAGTACTGTAGGCGTATTTAGGAGTTCTGTAAGATTACTGTAATTAAAAA
AGTTAACTTTTGTAGTAGTACTGTAAAAGGGACTGTAGTACGAGAATTGACTTAAACAGTGTGATATTTT
TATTTTTTCGATAAACTTAACCAAAAATGTAGACCATCAGTCAGTATCACTTGTTCTTAGCATGGTTCAA
AAAATAATTAGGACAACTCTACCAGTGCTCCTGATTTTCTAGGCCAGCTAAATGTCATTCCCAAAATACA
AACATGAAAATCTGCATTTCTTGTCAAACTTCCCTACTCTCCCGCTTCCTCGCGCGGTTTTTGAGTCCTT
CCGGACATTTTTCGACGAAACACACATGTAGTAGTGTCTAAACGATTATGAATTGTGTATTGTGTCGGCT
CTCAGAGCCCATTTGACCCCGCCGTTTTCGCCCATTATTTCACATTTCGAGAAGCTGCCCCCGCTGCACA
ACTAGAAACATATGTGTGTAGCTCTGTTTTCTACGATTTCAACATTTCCGTTCGTTCTTTTTAATCTTTG
AAATAAACACATACACAAA
